>Addgene plasmid #153444 | pET28a-ybbr-XMod-Doc (BMA-KO, S199AzF)-HIS | addgene full sequence | sequence record 306456 | Addgene NGS Result
GGGTGGTTTTTCTTTTCACCAGTGAGACGGGCAACAGCTGATTGCCCTTCACCGCCTGGCCCTGAGAGAG
TTGCAGCAAGCGGTCCACGCTGGTTTGCCCCAGCAGGCGAAAATCCTGTTTGATGGTGGTTAACGGCGGG
ATATAACATGAGCTGTCTTCGGTATCGTCGTATCCCACTACCGAGATATCCGCACCAACGCGCAGCCCGG
ACTCGGTAATGGCGCGCATTGCGCCCAGCGCCATCTGATCGTTGGCAACCAGCATCGCAGTGGGAACGAT
GCCCTCATTCAGCATTTGCATGGTTTGTTGAAAACCGGACATGGCACTCCAGTCGCCTTCCCGTTCCGCT
ATCGGCTGAATTTGATTGCGAGTGAGATATTTATGCCAGCCAGCCAGACGCAGACGCGCCGAGACAGAAC
TTAATGGGCCCGCTAACAGCGCGATTTGCTGGTGACCCAATGCGACCAGATGCTCCACGCCCAGTCGCGT
ACCGTCTTCATGGGAGAAAATAATACTGTTGATGGGTGTCTGGTCAGAGACATCAAGAAATAACGCCGGA
ACATTAGTGCAGGCAGCTTCCACAGCAATGGCATCCTGGTCATCCAGCGGATAGTTAATGATCAGCCCAC
TGACGCGTTGCGCGAGAAGATTGTGCACCGCCGCTTTACAGGCTTCGACGCCGCTTCGTTCTACCATCGA
CACCACCACGCTGGCACCCAGTTGATCGGCGCGAGATTTAATCGCCGCGACAATTTGCGACGGCGCGTGC
AGGGCCAGACTGGAGGTGGCAACGCCAATCAGCAACGACTGTTTGCCCGCCAGTTGTTGTGCCACGCGGT
TGGGAATGTAATTCAGCTCCGCCATCGCCGCTTCCACTTTTTCCCGCGTTTTCGCAGAAACGTGGCTGGC
CTGGTTCACCACGCGGGAAACGGTCTGATAAGAGACACCGGCATACTCTGCGACATCGTATAACGTTACT
GGTTTCACATTCACCACCCTGAATTGACTCTCTTCCGGGCGCTATCATGCCATACCGCGAAAGGTTTTGC
GCCATTCGATGGTGTCCGGGATCTCGACGCTCTCCCTTATGCGACTCCTGCATTAGGAAGCAGCCCAGTA
GTAGGTTGAGGCCGTTGAGCACCGCCGCCGCAAGGAATGGTGCATGCAAGGAGATGGCGCCCAACAGTCC
CCCGGCCACGGGGCCTGCCACCATACCCACGCCGAAACAAGCGCTCATGAGCCCGAAGTGGCGAGCCCGA
TCTTCCCCATCGGTGATGTCGGCGATATAGGCGCCAGCAACCGCACCTGTGGCGCCGGTGATGCCGGCCA
CGATGCGTCCGGCGTAGAGGATCGAGATCTCGATCCCGCGAAATTAATACGACTCACTATAGGGGAATTG
TGAGCGGATAACAATTCCCCTGTAGAAATAATTTTGTTTAACTTTAAGAAGGAGATATACATATGGGTAC
CGACTCTCTGGAATTCATCGCTTCTAAACTGGCTGGCTCTAGCGGTTCCGAAACAACTACCGAGACTTCT
GTGTCTCAATCTTTCTCCTTCACAGAGCCCACTCGCGTATGCTACTGGTCCCATGACAACCGTCCTTTCG
ACCTGGAGGGCTTGAAAGTCATTCTTCAGGAGACGATCTTTATCATCCACGAGGACGGCACAGTCGTCGA
AGCAGAAGAGCAACCCGCTGCCGTAGACATCACAGAGCAGTGTATGACTATCTTCTGTAACGATAAGCAA
GTGGCGACGCCAGAAGATACCTACGAAACGCAGATCTATAAGTACATGCTGGAGTTTGCATATGAAGGCA
ACCCGGACGTTATTGTGGGGACTCATCAAGTCTTGATTGGTGTGAAAGGAGATACAAATCTGAGCGGCGA
CGTAACAGTTGCAGATGCTGTTGAGATCCTGATGTACCGTGCTGACATGATGGCTAATCCCAACAACCCA
ACATACGTATTTAACGAAGACCCCGATCTGCATAAATTAGGGTATTTTTTGGGTAATGTAGATTGTATCA
AAGAGGGTGACGATTTAAACGTTGCCGACGCCGTCAATATCTTAATGTTTGCTGCGGAGGTCGAAGCCAA
CGGCTAGGCAACGTGGGAGCAGATTGTTGGCTATGACCTTATTGACCCAAGCGACGAGAGTACCTTTCGT
ACTATTGAGAAGCTGGGCTCTCATCATCATCACCATCACTAACTCGAGTAAGATCCGGCTGCTAACAAAG
CCCGAAAGGAAGCTGAGTTGGCTGCTGCCACCGCTGAGCAATAACTAGCATAACCCCTTGGGGCCTCTAA
ACGGGTCTTGAGGGGTTTTTTGCTGAAAGGAGGAACTATATCCGGATTGGCGAATGGG
[124 nt withheld, positions 2369-2492]
C
[91 nt withheld, positions 2494-2584]
A
[49 nt withheld, positions 2586-2634]
CCTTTGACGTTGGAGTCCACGTTCTTT
[37 nt withheld, positions 2662-2698]
ACCCTATCTCGGTCTATTCTTTTGATTTATAAGGGATTTTGCCGATTTCGGCCTATTGGTTAAAAAATGA
GCTGATTTAACAAAAATTTAACGCGAATTTTAACAAAATATTAACGCTTACAATTTAGGTGGCACTTTTC
GGGGAAATGTGCGCGGAACCCCTATTTGTTTATTTTTCTAAATACATTCAAATATGTATCCGCTCATGAA
TTAATTCTTAGAAAAACTCATCGAGCATCAAATGAAACTGCAATTTATTCATATCAGGATTATCAATACC
ATATTTTTGAAAAAGCCGTTTCTGTAATGAAGGAGAAAACTCACCGAGGCAGTTCCATAGGATGGCAAGA
TCCTGGTATCGGTCTGCGATTCCGACTCGTCCAACATCAATACAACCTATTAATTTCCCCTCGTCAAAAA
TAAGGTTATCAAGTGAGAAATCACCATGAGTGACGACTGAATCCGGTGAGAATGGCAAAAGTTTATGCAT
TTCTTTCCAGACTTGTTCAACAGGCCAGCCATTACGCTCGTCATCAAAATCACTCGCATCAACCAAACCG
TTATTCATTCGTGATTGCGCCTGAGCGAGACGAAATACGCGATCGCTGTTAAAAGGACAATTACAAACAG
GAATCGAATGCAACCGGCGCAGGAACACTGCCAGCGCATCAACAATATTTTCACCTGAATCAGGATATTC
TTCTAATACCTGGAATGCTGTTTTCCCGGGGATCGCAGTGGTGAGTAACCATGCATCATCAGGAGTACGG
ATAAAATGCTTGATGGTCGGAAGAGGCATAAATTCCGTCAGCCAGTTTAGTCTGACCATCTCATCTGTAA
CATCATTGGCAACGCTACCTTTGCCATGTTTCAGAAACAACTCTGGCGCATCGGGCTTCCCATACAATCG
ATAGATTGTCGCACCTGATTGCCCGACATTATCGCGAGCCCATTTATACCCATATAAATCAGCATCCATG
TTGGAATTTAATCGCGGCCTAGAGCAAGACGTTTCCCGTTGAATATGGCTCATAACACCCCTTGTATTAC
TGTTTATGTAAGCAGACAGTTTTATTGTTCATGACCAAAATCCCTTAACGTGAGTTTTCGTTCCACTGAG
CGTCAGACCCCGTAGAAAAGATCAAAGGATCTTCTTGAGATCCTTTTTTTCTGCGCGTAATCTGCTGCTT
GCAAACAAAAAAACCACCGCTACCAGCGGTGGTTTGTTTGCCGGATCAAGAGCTACCAACTCTTTTTCCG
AAGGTAACTGGCTTCAGCAGAGCGCAGATACCAAATACTGTCCTTCTAGTGTAGCCGTAGTTAGGCCACC
ACTTCAAGAACTCTGTAGCACCGCCTACATACCTCGCTCTGCTAATCCTGTTACCAGTGGCTGCTGCCAG
TGGCGATAAGTCGTGTCTTACCGGGTTGGACTCAAGACGATAGTTACCGGATAAGGCGCAGCGGTCGGGC
TGAACGGGGGGTTCGTGCACACAGCCCAGCTTGGAGCGAACGACCTACACCGAACTGAGATACCTACAGC
GTGAGCTATGAGAAAGCGCCACGCTTCCCGAAGGGAGAAAGGCGGACAGGTATCCGGTAAGCGGCAGGGT
CGGAACAGGAGAGCGCACGAGGGAGCTTCCAGGGGGAAACGCCTGGTATCTTTATAGTCCTGTCGGGTTT
CGCCACCTCTGACTTGAGCGTCGATTTTTGTGATGCTCGTCAGGGGGGCGGAGCCTATGGAAAAACGCCA
GCAACGCGGCCTTTTTACGGTTCCTGGCCTTTTGCTGGCCTTTTGCTCACATGTTCTTTCCTGCGTTATC
CCCTGATTCTGTGGATAACCGTATTACCGCCTTTGAGTGAGCTGATACCGCTCGCCGCAGCCGAACGACC
GAGCGCAGCGAGTCAGTGAGCGAGGAAGCGGAAGAGCGCCTGATGCGGTATTTTCTCCTTACGCATCTGT
GCGGTATTTCACACCGCAATGGTGCACTCTCAGTACAATCTGCTCTGATGCCGCATAGTTAAGCCAGTAT
ACACTCCGCTATCGCTACGTGACTGGGTCATGGCTGCGCCCCGACACCCGCCAACACCCGCTGACGCGCC
CTGACGGGCTTGTCTGCTCCCGGCATCCGCTTACAGACAAGCTGTGACCGTCTCCGGGAGCTGCATGTGT
CAGAGGTTTTCACCGTCATCACCGAAACGCGCGAGGCAGCTGCGGTAAAGCTCATCAGCGTGGTCGTGAA
GCGATTCACAGATGTCTGCCTGTTCATCCGCGTCCAGCTCGTTGAGTTTCTCCAGAAGCGTTAATGTCTG
GCTTCTGATAAAGCGGGCCATGTTAAGGGCGGTTTTTTCCTGTTTGGTCACTGATGCCTCCGTGTAAGGG
GGATTTCTGTTCATGGGGGTAATGATACCGATGAAACGAGAGAGGATGCTCACGATACGGGTTACTGATG
ATGAACATGCCCGGTTACTGGAACGTTGTGAGGGTAAACAACTGGCGGTATGGATGCGGCGGGACCAGAG
AAAAATCACTCAGGGTCAATGCCAGCGCTTCGTTAATACAGATGTAGGTGTTCCACAGGGTAGCCAGCAG
CATCCTGCGATGCAGATCCGGAACATAATGGTGCAGGGCGCTGACTTCCGCGTTTCCAGACTTTACGAAA
CACGGAAACCGAAGACCATTCATGTTGTTGCTCAGGTCGCAGACGTTTTGCAGCAGCAGTCGCTTCACGT
TCGCTCGCGTATCGGTGATTCATTCTGCTAACCAGTAAGGCAACCCCGCCAGCCTAGCCGGGTCCTCAAC
GACAGGAGCACGATCATGCGCACCCGTGGGGCCGCCATGCCGGCGATAATGGCCTGCTTCTCGCCGAAAC
GTTTGGTGGCGGGACCAGTGACGAAGGCTTGAGCGAGGGCGTGCAAGATTCCGAATACCGCAAGCGACAG
GCCGATCATCGTCGCGCTCCAGCGAAAGCGGTCCTCGCCGAAAATGACCCAGAGCGCTGCCGGCACCTGT
CCTACGAGTTGCATGATAAAGAAGACAGTCATAAGTGCGGCGACGATAGTCATGCCCCGCGCCCACCGGA
AGGAGCTGACTGGGTTGAAGGCTCTCAAGGGCATCGGTCGAGATCCCGGTGCCTAATGAGTGAGCTAACT
TACATTAATTGCGTTGCGCTCACTGCCCGCTTTCCAGTCGGGAAACCTGTCGTGCCAGCTGCATTAATGA
ATCGGCCAACGCGCGGGGAGAGGCGGTTTGCGTATTGGGCGCCA
Features (pLannotate 1.2.2; 17 found; start..end, strand, type, name):
    989..1066    -  promoter       lacI promoter: lacI
   1074..1353    -  CDS            TcR (fragment): tetracycline efflux protein; tet; confers resistance to tetracycline
   1375..1393    +  promoter       T7 promoter: promoter for bacteriophage T7 RNA polymerase
   1394..1418    +  protein_bind   lac operator: The lac repressor binds to the lac operator to inhibit transcription in E. coli. This inhibition can be relieved by adding lactose or isopropyl-β-D-thiogalactopyranoside (IPTG). lac repressor encoded by lacI
   1433..1455    +  RBS            RBS: efficient ribosome binding site from bacteriophage T7 gene 10 (Olins and Rangwala, 1989)
   2228..2277    +  CDS            SET1 (fragment): solubility-enhancement tag derived from T7 phage gene 10B
   2285..2332    +  terminator     T7 terminator: transcription terminator for bacteriophage T7 RNA polymerase
   2369..2797    +  rep_origin     f1 ori (sequence partly withheld): f1 bacteriophage origin of replication; arrow indicates direction of (+) strand synthesis
   2850..2907    +  promoter       AmpR promoter (fragment): bla
   2916..3731    -  CDS            KanR: aminoglycoside phosphotransferase; aph(3')-Ia; confers resistance to kanamycin in bacteria or G418 (Geneticin®) in eukaryotes
   3853..4441    +  rep_origin     ori: high-copy-number ColE1/pMB1/pBR322/pUC origin of replication
   4627..4766    -  misc_feature   bom: basis of mobility region from pBR322
   4868..5059    -  CDS            rop: Rop protein, which maintains plasmids at low copy number; rop
   5076..5456    +  CDS            YPB1_ECOLX: Protein predicted: Swiss-Prot protein existence level 4. From Escherichia coli.
   5528..5819    -  CDS            TcR (fragment): tetracycline efflux protein; tet; confers resistance to tetracycline
   5834..5855    -  protein_bind   CAP binding site: CAP binding activates transcription in the presence of cAMP. E. coli catabolite activator protein
   5868..988     -  CDS            lacI (across the origin): lac repressor; lacI; The lac repressor binds to the lac operator to inhibit transcription in E. coli. This inhibition can be relieved by adding lactose or isopropyl-β-D-thiogalactopyranoside (IPTG).
