[The description below was written by a language model from this plasmid's Addgene catalogue record and pLannotate feature annotations shown in this document.]
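Description:
pET28a-ybbr-XMod-Doc (BMA-KO, S199AzF)-HIS is a bacterial expression plasmid of about 6 kb built on the pET28a backbone for T7-driven protein production in E. coli. It carries a kanamycin resistance gene (aminoglycoside phosphotransferase) for selection. It replicates from a pBR322-type ColE1 origin accompanied by the rop gene and bom region, consistent with the low copy number listed in the record. An f1 origin is also present. The short TcR, SET1 and AmpR promoter hits in the automated annotation are fragments of backbone sequence rather than functional elements.

The expression cassette consists of a T7 promoter followed by a lac operator and the T7 gene 10 ribosome binding site, with a T7 terminator downstream. A plasmid-encoded lacI supplies the repressor, so transcription is IPTG-inducible in hosts that provide T7 RNA polymerase. The 747 bp insert, introduced by Gibson assembly, encodes the XModule-dockerin B (XDocB) of Ruminococcus champanellensis, with an N-terminal ybbR tag and a C-terminal 6xHis tag. The feature table does not annotate the insert itself, but the unannotated span between the RBS and terminator matches its position.

Two substitutions, R191A and L195E, knock out binding mode A of the dockerin. Serine 199 is replaced by an amber (TAG) codon, so full-length protein requires an amber suppression system supplied separately. The construct name suggests that the non-canonical residue incorporated there is AzF, presumably p-azidophenylalanine. The His tag allows affinity purification, and the ybbR tag is commonly used for site-specific enzymatic attachment. The associated publication concerns a high-force catch bond mechanism of bacterial adhesion in the human gut.
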