Addgene plasmid #153444: pET28a-ybbr-XMod-Doc (BMA-KO, S199AzF)-HIS
Purpose: E. coli expression (amber suppression) of Rc. XDocB binding mode A knock-out mutant with serine at position 199 replaced with amber codon.
Depositing lab: Michael Nash. Depositing organization: University of Basel. Publication: High force catch bond mechanism of bacterial adhesion in the human gut. Liu Z, Liu H, Vera AM, Bernardi RC, Tinnefeld P, Nash MA. Nat Commun. 2020 Aug 28;11(1):4321. doi: 10.1038/s41467-020-18063-x. PubMed 32859904.
Backbone
  Vector backbone: pET28a
  Backbone size w/o insert (bp): 5219
  Total vector size (bp): 5966
  Vector type: Bacterial Expression
Growth in bacteria
  Bacterial resistance: Kanamycin, 50 μg/mL
  Growth temperature: 37°C
  Growth strain: DH5alpha
  Copy number: Low Copy
Gene/Insert
  Gene/Insert name: Rc.XDocB (alt name: Ruminococcus champanellensis XModule-dockerin B)
  Species: Ruminococcus champanellensis
  Insert size (bp): 747
  Mutation: Serine 199 was mutated to amber codon (TAG). Arginine 191 and leucine 195 were mutated to alanine and glutamic acid, respectively
  Promoter: T7 promoter
  Tag / fusion protein: ybbr tag (N terminal on insert); 6xHis (C terminal on insert)
  Cloning method: Gibson Cloning
  Sequencing primers: 5′ T7 forward primer; 3′ T7 reverse primer
Terms and licenses: Academic/Nonprofit Terms; Industry Terms: Not Available to Industry
Depositor comments: Please visit https://www.biorxiv.org/content/10.1101/2020.01.21.913590v1 for bioRxiv preprint.
How to cite: pET28a-ybbr-XMod-Doc (BMA-KO, S199AzF)-HIS was a gift from Michael Nash (Addgene plasmid # 153444 ; http://n2t.net/addgene:153444 ; RRID:Addgene_153444)
